>Addgene plasmid #26347 | pBCN27-Pmyo-2::GFP::unc-54_3'UTR | depositor full sequence | sequence record 12431 | Author sequence
TGTGAAATTGTTATCCGCTGGTATCAGCTCACTCAAAGGCGGTAATACGGTTATCCACAGAATCAGGGGA
TAACGCAGGAAAGAACATGTGAGCAAAAGGCCAGCAAAAGACCAGGAACCGTAAAAAGGCCGCGTTGCTG
GCGTTTTTCCATAGGCTCCGCCCCCCTGACGAGCATCACAAAAATCGACGCTCAAGTCAGAGGTGGCGAA
ACCCGACAGGACTATAAAGATACCAGGCGTTTCCCCCTGGAAGCTCCCTCGTGCGCTCTCCTGTTCCGAC
CCTGCCGCTTACCGGATACCTGTCCGCCTTTCTCCCTTCGGGAAGCGTGGCGCTTTCTCATAGCTCACGC
TGTAGGTATCTCAGTTCGGTGTAGGTCGTTCGCTCCAAGCTGGGCTGTGTGCACGAACCCCCCGTTCAGC
CCGACCGCTGCGCCTTATCCGGTAACTATCGTCTTGAGTCCAACCCGGTAAGACACGACTTATCGCCACT
GGCAGCAGCCACTGGTAACAGGATTAGCAGAGCGAGGTATGTAGGCGGTGCTACAGAGTTCTTGAAGTGG
TGGCCTAACTACGGCTACACTAGAAGGACAGTATTTGGTATCTGCGCTCTGCTGAAGCCAGTTACCTTCG
GAAAAAGAGTTGGTAGCTCTTGATCCGGCAAACAAACCACCGCTGGTAGCGGTGGTTTTTTTGTTTGCAA
GCAGCAGATTACGCGCAGAAAAAAAGGATCTCAAGAAGATCCTTTGATCTTTTCTACGGGGTCTGACGCT
CAGTGGAACGAAAACTCACGTTAAGGGATTTTGGTCATGAGATTATCAAAAAGGATCTTCACCTAGATCC
TTTTAAATTAAAAATGAAGTTTTAAATCAATCTAAAGTATATATGAGTAAACTTGGTCTGACAGTTACCA
ATGCTTAATCAGTGAGGCACCTATCTCAGCGATCTGTCTATTTCGTTCATCCATAGTTGCCTGACTCCCC
GTCGTGTAGATAACTACGATACGGGAGGGCTTACCATCTGGCCCCAGTGCTGCAATGATACCGCGAGACC
CACGCTCACCGGCTCCAGATTTATCAGCAATAAACCAGCCAGCCGGAAGGGCCGAGCGCAGAAGTGGTCC
TGCAACTTTATCCGCCTCCATCCAGTCTATTAATTGTTGCCGGGAAGCTAGAGTAAGTAGTTCGCCAGTT
AATAGTTTGCGCAACGTTGTTGCCATTGCTACAGGCATCGTGGTGTCACGCTCGTCGTTTGGTATGGCTT
CATTCAGCTCCGGTTCCCAACGATCAAGGCGAGTTACATGATCCCCCATGTTGTGCAAAAAAGCGGTTAG
CTCCTTCGGTCCTCCGATCGTTGTCAGAAGTAAGTTGGCCGCAGTGTTATCACTCATGGTTATGGCAGCA
CTGCATAATTCTCTTACTGTCATGCCATCCGTAAGATGCTTTTCTGTGACTGGTGAGTACTCAACCAAGT
CATTCTGAGAATAGTGTATGCGGCGACCGAGTTGCTCTTGCCCGGCGTCAATACGGGATAATACCGCGCC
ACATAGCAGAACTTTAAAAGTGCTCATCATTGGAAAACGTTCTTCGGGGCGAAAACTCTCAAGGATCTTA
CCGCTGTTGAGATCCAGTTCGATGTAACCCACTCGTGCACCCAACTGATCTTCAGCATCTTTTACTTTCA
CCAGCGTTTCTGGGTGAGCAAAAACAGGAAGGCAAAATGCCGCAAAAAAGGGAATAAGGGCGACACGGAA
ATGTTGAATACTCATACTCTTCCTTTTTCAATATTATTGAAGCATTTATCAGGGTTATTGTCTCATGAGC
GGATACATATTTGAATGTATTTAGAAAAATAAACAAATAGGGGTTCCGCGCACATTTCCCCGAAAAGTGC
CACCTGACGTCTAAGAAACCATTATTATCATGACATTAACCTATAAAAATAGGCGTATCACGAGGCCCTT
TCGTCTCGCGCGTTTCGGTGATGACGGTGAAAACCTCTGACACATGCAGCTCCCGGAGACGGTCACAGCT
TGTCTGTAAGCGGATGCCGGGAGCAGACAAGCCCGTCAGGGCGCGTCAGCGGGTGTTGGCGGGTGTCGGG
GCTGGCTTAACTATGCGGCATCAGAGCAGATTGTACTGAGAGTGCACCATATGCGGTGTGAAATACCGCA
CAGATGCGTAAGGAGAAAATACCGCATCAGGCGCCATTCGCCATTCAGGCTGCGCAACTGTTGGGAAGGG
CGATCGGTGCGGGCCTCTTCGCTATTACGCCAGCTGGCGAAAGGGGGATGTGCTGCAAGGCGATTAAGTT
GGGTAACGCCAGGGTTTTCCCAGTCACGACGTCACGTGTGTTTTTGAACACGGCGATATGTATCTGTAGA
TCATCCCCAATTTTCAACAATGAATCTAAATACTGAACTTTTTGTGTAATCTTTAGTGCAGAAAAATGAC
CAAAATCAGCGATTTTCCGATTATACCCAAAATATCTCAGCTCAATGAGCACCTATAAAAATGTAAAAAT
AAAGAAAGTAGTCGAACCATATTTTGTAAAGGCTAAAAAACTGAATAAATTTTTATCCATCCAGCGCGGC
GTTACAATCCGTGGCCCATGTCACGCACGGCTTTCAAAGAAAAAAAAACAGTCTGTTTGCGCGACATCGA
TCTGGCAAAAATCCTAAAAACGACTATGCGTGGCTCACTTTATATTAATATGAAAAATACAAACTTGGTG
GTGCAGGTGCTGCAGAGGCCATCGATGAAGAAGTGGAGGCCTTGTTGTCGATCTACAAAATTGTATGGTT
GTTTGAGATTTTCCTTGAAACGCTCTCAATCTTGGATATGATATAAATTCTGGATAAGATATGATGGATA
TGATCTATGTTTGATAGAGTGCATTTGAAAGGATAACGGCCCTGCAGACATTTTTGAAAAAATAACAAAC
ATTTAATTTTCTCACTCGTTTAGGCTATTCCCCTATTTTTGATATTCCTTCGCACATATGAAAACTACTT
TTTTTCGAAACTGTTAACTCCAGAATTTATAAATCTATAGCCCTTACTTGATTATTTATTATCATGGTTA
CTCACCTCATGTCTCTTTCTCTTTTCAAGAAGTCTTCGTTCATATCTGTTGTCTCTTTCCTCCTTTTGAA
TCTCTGCTTTGCTCTTCGCCATTGTTTCCTGAAAATAATGTAACTTGAATTGTGTAATATACTTTTTTAA
TTTGAATTTGGCTTGTAACGCGGAATCACTACGTGCGGGATCATTTCTTACTAGAAAACCCAGAAAATGC
CATATTTCACTTATCTCGGGGTCATTTCTAATTAGAAAAGCTACAAAAACCATTTCTAATTACGGTGACT
TTAGAACTGGTCGAAATAGCTAATTAGAAATGGGTTTTTGCTAATTAGAGGTGACTCTATGTTATCTGAG
TAAGCCTCGTTTGTATGTAAACTCACAGTACTAATAAATGCAAGACACCCGGGTTTGTCTAGATATGAAA
TAATTGAAATATCAATTCTGACAGACAATAATGGTAATCTTGATAAGGAGTTCCACGCCCAGGAGAACAC
GTTAGTTTTCTTGTTTTTGATTGCGTGCGTTATTTTGGAGAAAAACTCGATTTTTTACAAAATAATTTTT
TGAAAGGAACACTGTTCAATAAGTTTTGTCTTTTTTCTCAGTTGTGATACGGTTTTTTATTCTTTTTTGT
AGTTATACAGAAGACCGTTACGAAACAGACTGATATCGAAACAAACACTGATCTTACTTGCACTTATAAT
ACGACTCACTAGTTTTCCTTCCTCCTCTATATATTTTTATGTTTTCTTTTAAACCTTCCTCCATATTTCT
GAATTGAATGTTGTTGCATATTGTGTGTCCTTATTTCATTTCCATCATCCTTTTGTGTGTTTCCCCCTTC
CACCAATTCCCCCCACGTCCTAATGAAATGAAAGCGAGAAGATAAATAAACTTGCACATTGTGTTCAGAT
GAGAGGAGCGGAATACGAATTGGGAGACGGAAAGAGAAAAAAAAATGTTTAGATTTGGATTGAATTAATT
TTTTAGAAAGCAAGAAAAAAAACACAAAGAGAATAAATAAATAATAGGAAAAAAAACAAATATTCAGTAT
TTAAAATTTGAAAATTCAACGACGTTGGCGTCGATCATCCGGATTACTTGTATGGCCGGCTAGCTCATCA
GGCACCGGGCTTGCGGGTCATGCACCAGGTGCGCGGTCCTTCGGGCACCTCGACGTCGGCGGTGACGGTG
AAGCCGAGCCGCTCGTAGAAGGGGAGGTTGCGGGGCGCGGAGGTCTCCAGGAAGGCGGGCACCCCGGCGC
GCTCGGCCGCCTCCACTCCGGGGAGCACGACGGCGCTGCCCAGACCCTTGCCCTGGTGCTGAAAATTTAA
ATCAGATTAGTTAGTTAGTAAAATCATGTTTAAACTTACGTCGGGCGAGACGCCGACGGTGGCCAGGAAC
CACGCGGGCTCCTTGGGCCGGTGCGGCGCCAGGAGGCCTTCCATCTGTTGCTGCGCGGCCAGCCGGGAAC
CGCTCAACTCGGCCATGCGCGGGCCGATCTCGGCGAACACCGCCCCCGCTTCGACGCTCTCCGGCGTGGT
CCAGACCGCCACCGCGGCGCCGTCGTCCGCTGAAAATTTAAATAATCAGGGTTAGTTAGTATATATATGT
TTAAACTTACCGACCCACACCTTGCCGATGTCGAGCCCGACGCGCGTGAGGAAGAGTTCTTGCAGCTCGG
TGACCCGCTCGATGTGGCGGTCCGGATCGACGGTGTGGCGCGTGGCGGGGTAGTCGGCGAACGCGGCGGC
GAGGGTGCGTACGGCCCTGGGGACGTCGTCGCGGGTGGCGAGGCGCACCGTGGGCTTGTACTCGGTCATG
GTCGGTACCTTTTTTTCTGAGCCAATCCCGGGGATCCACGAGAGCGTCGGATATTTTACCTGGAAATAAA
TTATTTTATGATGAAAGTTAAATACAATAAGATACAACGGGAAACGTAAGAAAAATTCAATAAAATCAAT
TGTACACGTAGGTTTTCAAGCAAATTTAAGAATACAATTTTACAAAGTCCTAAATGTCATTTTTCCTGCT
CAAACTTTTGACTGAAATGCATAAAAATTCGCTGATAAAAACAAGCAGAATACGCCAAAATAGTTGCAAA
TTATAAAATTTACAGAATTAATACAAAAAATTCGATATTTTACTCAAAAAAATGGAAAAAAAGAAGAAAA
ATAAATTAAACTTTCGTTGAGCTGGCCTAAAATCTAATAGCAAGCGCGCTCCATTGCCAAACGGTGTAAA
CGCGGAGCCTCGTTTGCGTGTAGTTTTTATCGTAAATCGACACAACTTCTTTCAAAATAAATTATTTCTT
ATGAGTAATTTTCTGCATTCTATTGTTGTGTTTCAATTAATCTTATTTTTAATTTGATTTTATTCAAAAT
TATATAATTTTATTAAGATGCTGGGTTCTTCTCTCCGCATTTTCTCCCCTCGAGTGTAAAACGACGGCCA
GTGAATTATCAACTATGTATAATAAAGTTGACTTGTCTGCTCCCGGCATCCGCTTACAGACAAGCTGTGA
CCGTCTCCGGGAGCTGCATGTGTCAGAGGTTTTCACCGTCATCACCGAAACGCGCGAGACGAAAGGGCCC
GTACGGCCGACTAGTGGATCCCCCAACGGTGGAGTAGCGTCTCTGGCTTTTGCCCTAAATGACAGAATAC
AGTCCCACTATAACTATTAAAAAATTTTTCTAAATGTTTTACGATTTTCCAAAAAAATAAAAAAGGCCGA
ATTATTCTTGATTTCCCGCGCAGATGAGTGACGTCATTTTCGACATTTTTGCGTTTTATGGCCAAACTAA
TAGGTTTTTCTTCATTTTTTTCTTTGTTTTTTATTTGAAAAATAATTTTCCAATTTTTCCAGATTAATCA
TATTTTTTCTTTAGGGAAATATGTTCGAAAATTTACAAATTGGAGTTCGAATCATAAAATAAAGAAAAAC
ACAAACAAATACCTATTAATATAGCCGGAAAACACAATAATGCAGAAAATGAAGTCACTCATTTGCGCGG
GAATTCAAATTTAAGTAATTTTTGCAAATTTAAAAGAAATCATAAAAAATTTAGAAAAATGTTTAATTTT
AAACAGTTATGTTTGGTATATTGGGAATGTATTCTGTCATTTAAGGCAAAAACCCCATAGACACTACTCC
ACTTTCAAATTATCAACTTCTACTCACCTTCCACTGAGCCTCAAACCCAAACCTTCTTCCGATCTTTCTT
GCATCGTGCTCATCAATACTTGTGATTTTAGCAAGAAAAACGCCGTCCTCGAAATCTTGACAAACAATAG
GGGAAACCCCAAAAAGCAAAAGCAGGAAAATTAATTTCATAAACTTTCACTTGATTGAAAAATTCCAAAA
ATACTCCAAAACTTTTTCACGATGAGCATGATTTGACGTCATGAGAGGCCCAGACGTGCGAAGAAATAAA
AATTGCGGTCATAAACTGAAACGTAACATATGATAAGGTATTTTGTGTGCGGTTTTTTCTATGATGTTTC
AAAAAAATTTATCAGAAGTAAAAAACATAAGAAGTGTACACAGAACATTGTGTAGATTTTGGGATAGAAT
TATTATTAATGGGGGGAGGGAGCACAATTTTTTTCGACTTTTTATTACGAATTAATTCTATTTTTGAATC
TACACAATTTCATTGTTAGAGGTGACTTAAAAGAAGCTAAAAAACAAAGAAATTAAGAGAAGTTTTTTGA
TAATAACAAAAATAGGGGGTGGGAGCACAGGGAGAAAGAGCATGTAGGGATGTTGAAGAGTAATTGGACT
TAGAAGTCAGAGGCACGGGCGCGAGATGGCGATCTGATGACAGCGGCCGATGTTAGTTAGTTAGGCCACT
TTGTACAAGAAAGCTGGGTCTATTTGTATAGTTCATCCATGCCATGTGTAATCCCAGCAGCTGTTACAAA
CTCAAGAAGGACCATGTGGTCTCTCTTTTCGTTGGGATCTTTCGAAAGGGCAGATTGTGTGGACAGGTAA
TGGTTGTCTGGTAAAAGGACAGGGCCATCGCCAATTGGAGTATTTTGTTGATAATGGTCTGCTAGTTGAA
CGCTTCCATCTTCAATGTTGTGTCTAATTTTGAAGTTCTGAAAATTTAAATCAGATTAGTTAGTTAGTAA
AATCATGTTTAAACTTACAACTTTGATTCCATTCTTTTGTTTGTCTGCCATGATGTATACATTGTGTGAG
TTATAGTTGTATTCCAATTTGTGTCCAAGAATGTTTCCATCTTCTTTAAAATCAATACCTTTTAACTCGA
TTCTATTAACAAGGGTATCACCTTCAAACTTGACTTCAGCACCTGAAAATTTAAATATGTATGGTTAGTT
AGTACCGAACTGTTTAAACTTACGTGTCTTGTAGTTCCCGTCATCTTTGAAAAATATAGTTCTTTCCTGT
ACATAACCTTCGGGCATGGCACTCTTGAAAAAGTCATGCCGTTTCATATGATCTGGGTATCTCGAGAAGC
ATTGAACACCATAACAGAAAGTAGTGACAAGTGTTGGCTGAAAATTTAAATAATCAGGGTTAGTTAGTAT
ATATATGTTTAAACTTACCCATGGAACAGGTAGTTTTCCAGTAGTGCAAATAAATTTAAGGGTAAGTTTT
CCGTATGTTGCATCACCTTCACCCTCTCCACTGACAGAAAATTTGTGCCCATTAACATCACCATCTAATT
CAACAAGAATTGGGACAACTCCAGTGAAAAGTTCTTCTCCTTTACTCATGGTGAAGGGGGCGGCCGCGGA
GCCTGCTTTTTTGTACAAACTTGGGTCGAATTCGCCCTTTTTCTGTGTCTGACGATCGAGGGTTAAAATG
AAAAGTGGTGGAGAGAAGTCAACCGCTCGGTGGGATGCGCGAGCCTGGAGATAACTTTGATTTTCGGCGA
GCCCTTCTTTTTCCCTGGGTGGGTGGATTGGGAGGCGGGGATATCCAATTGTAATTCTAGGTAGCTGAAA
AGTGTCTGCACACTGTTCTCTAACCATCGACGCAGGAAAAGTCTCTTTCTCAAGTGCAAATAGCAAAAAT
CTTCTTTCTTCCCCCCCATCTTCCGAGCAAGGCGCCCCCACGGATAGTTGCTCGCTGGCGGTAGGGAGCG
AAGAGAGCAGAGAACCTCAACGGGATAGTGGGGATACGAGAAAAGAAACGGCATTTTAGGTTAACTAAAG
ATAGTGAAGAAGCCGGCTCAATGCAGAGAGGCAGACATCCGACGGCAAACAACGAGAGAATTTTATCCAG
AACAATGAGTACAGTGTGTGCGCGCAAAGTGCTCTTCCTGCCATTTTGCTACTCTTATCCACACAACCAC
TTTAGCGATTACCAACCTATCTTGAGACTTATCTTTATTTTCTCTTCTTTTGCCGACGAAACGGGAGAGA
GGGGCAAAAAATGAAGAATCGGGGGCACTGATTAACACACTTACTTTTTTTTAGGCTGAAGCACACATTG
CTGTTCGGGGTGTAAAGTTCAGCAGAATTCAAAGCAAAAGACCACCCGCATCGGTAGTCAATATTGATCT
GGAAGATTATTAAAAATTGTCAGAGTGAGCCATATGCATATGAATTTAATTCATACATAACATTTATAAG
ACAGGAATAAATACCAAAGTGAAGTTATTATTTGGTCGATTATCACTTTAGCATAGTGAAAGTATCCCTC
AATGTCTCTACTTGTAAACTCAGTTGATTTACAAACGTTGTTTTATTGATTATAAAATTAGTTTTATGGA
CATTTAAAGCAAAGGATACTACTCAGATATAAAATGGCAACTTTTCTATACAAAGTTGATAGCTTGGCGT
AATCATGGTCATAGCTGTTCCTGCCTAGGTGAGCTCTGGTACCCTCTAGTCAAGGCCTTAAGTGAGTCGT
ATTACGTAGCCCGGGCCTAGTTCTAGACATTCTCTAATGAAAAAATCTTTCAGTTGAAATTGAAAATGAG
TTAAAGTTGGAGTTTTTATTGAAAACAGATTTCCGTGTGATTAGTGTTTTTAGCGAGTGTGACAGGACAG
CGAAAAAATATAGAAACAAGGGGGGAACTGAAAAGCTTAGGAATGCATTGAACATGAGAAGGGGAAGGGG
AAGGAACAAACTAGACAGGAATTATTGGAATTTAATCACATTTGGAGTTTTTTTTCTATTCGACAGAATA
ATTATCCAGAACATTTTTGTATTAAATATTTATGCATCATATGAGTAGTCGGCTTTGTTGTGCATGACGA
GTTTGTTATCGACGAAATAGAAGCTGTCAGAACGAGTCTCGTTTGGATTGTTGATCATGTCGTCCACTGA
AAAAGAGATTAGTCTTTTGAATTGTACTTTTTAGAATAATGACTCACTGAGTTGTTGAGAGAGTTGAGGG
AACTCATAGATATGTTCACAGTTGTTTCGTGAATTCGGAATACAGAATCCGAATTCAAAGTCAAAACACT
TCAGAAGGCGATCTTTGAAGAAGTGACGTTCGATCATTCGGAAATGATGGATTGGGATGTCTCCTACTTT
GAATTCCACAGTTGCTCCGACCGTTTTGAGTTTCAAAAAGTTTGGAGCAAATCTATAACGCACGTATCTT
GCCGACTCCTGTGGCGACTCATCATTCTCCTGATCGTTCTCCGGTTTGGCGATCTCGAAAAGCACTTGCT
CAGTGTCCAGATCACGGATTTGGAACTTGGTGAACTCGATGTTATAGATGTTCGCAGATGGGGAGCATAA
GAATCCTAAATTTATGTTTTAAACTGAAATCCAAAGGGAGCAAGATACCTTGAGTGATTCCCGGAAGTGC
TAAAACGTCGTTCGGAGTGATTTGAGCTTTCTTCGCAAGCTCCGATTCCGTTGTGATTCCTTGTTCGGTG
CTTGGTGGTGGCCGTGGCATCTGGAAATATGGAAAAGTTCAACAAAAAGAAAAGAGAAAAGAATGAAATC
GGATATCAAGAGTTAGTTGAGCGGTTTCTCTAGTTTTCTGAGTCTCACCTGCGACGGGAAGGTCGCCGAG
CCGGGTGGAATCGATCGTTGTTGCTCGGCTTTCATATCGGTTTGGTTGGAAGCGGCTGAAAACGGAAAGA
AGTGGAAGAAGGAAAAGAGTGTGGTGTGACAGGAAAATGGTAATTAGAGGGTGCCAAATAACCAGCTATA
TTTTGTTTTTTTTTGAAAACATTTTTAAAAAGAAAAATACGATAATGATATCAGATGGATTTCCGGAAAA
CTGGTATGAAAAATTTCAACCTTTTTGAGTACATGTAATCAAAATACACTTTGTAAATTATCATTTTTAT
TGAAACTCCACCATTTTTCTATTTATAACGCTAATAATTTGAAAAAGAAACCTATTGCGAACCGCGGGGT
GAATCCCAAAAACGAATGCGTTTTGGTGGAGTGATTGATTCGAATCGAAGAAGAAAAAGAAGAAGACGTG
GAATAGAGAGCTCACTCTTAACCGAGCAGCACACACCGACAGAAAAAAAAATGAAATGAATGAGGGTCTT
CTTCTTCTTCTTCTTCGAATGATTGACAGAAATGGGAAAAAGAGGAAGATTGAGAAGGGAAAAAGGAAGG
AGAAAAGAAGCAGAAGAAGACGTCAGAGAGGAGAGGAACGAGCGGAAAAGCAGCGGGCGCAAGTCATAGA
AGTAGCAGAGCTGGGGAGAAGAAGACACTATCCAAGAAAGGAATGACGAGAGAGTATGCAAAGGGGTATA
GGGTGCAGACAGAATAGGAACAGAATAACAGATGATGAGCCAAGAAGAGTTGAAAAGGGCGATGAATTTG
TCATGTAACTTAATTTGGGTCAATTTGAGCATGATGAATTGAAATCATCCCTTGTTGGGAGTTAATAACC
GGTTTGTTATCAGAAACCCTGTAATAGAAGGGCGCCCTAACTTTGAGCCAATTCATCCCGGTTTCTGTCA
AATATATCAAAAAGTGGTCAACTGACAAATTGTTTTTGATATTATAATAAACATTTTATCCGTTAACAAT
TTTCGAATACTTTTTACAAGGACTTGGATAAATTGGCTCAAAGACGAAGTGAGTTTGCTACCATCATGGA
ATCAGGAGGACATTTCGACAATGTCATATAATGTTTGAAAAATGATTTTAACAAGGGTCTCATTCGAGAT
AAGCAATGCTCTGAGCAAGTGGCTCGTCGTCTTCAAGAATCTCTTGTTGATATTCATTTGGATCCTGTTT
TGCACGAAGCATGTGCCATGGATATTCAGAGTTTTTGCAAAAAAGTTCCGCCAGGTCAAACAATCTTTTT
AATTTTTATATGATACTTCGGGTGTATTTTTCTTCTTTTTCCTGTTCATTTTCGCTTTTTTCTCACTTTT
TTGTAACAAAATCTCTCACTTTTCTGTAAGTCTTAACAAAAGTTCAATTGGCTCGATCAAGTAAAATTTC
GGCCGTATGAACGTTTTCAAAGGTTTTCATTTTTTTTTAAGTTCATTCACAATATCATGAATCTCTCGTC
CTTTGGTTTCCGGTAAGTAGCGAAATAATATAAGCATACTTATAAATGAAGGAATTGAATATAGAATAAG
GAAAGCATAACTACCAATAACGGAATATAGAGGTAATACTGTAAATGTACTGATAACCACCATTACAGTA
TTCATTGAATATGCCACAGATTGAGCAATACTACGATGTTTTTGAGGTACCAGTTCAGAGGATATAAACC
ACGAAATTGGACCAACTCCAGTTCTGAAATTTCATTATTCGATTAAATCAAAATATATTTGAAAAACCTC
ACCCATAAGTATAACCGTAGATGATCAATGCAACTAGGCATCCGTATTTCATCGGGTCAATCAGAATACG
TATTTTTGCGAAGAATACGAATGCAATTAGAGCTAAATTATTGAGAAATGTGAAGAGAAGGAGAAGCTTG
CGTCGACCAACTCTGTAAACTTATTCATACAATTTTGTCTTCAAATTTTGAACGTTTAAAACTATCTTAT
TCAATGAGTTAGCGGGTTTTTATAGTGAGTTAGTTCACGATTATCTAATAAAACTATGTCCAAACATCCT
AACTGCGACCGTATTCTCACTAACTCGTCTTAAAAACGTTGAGATTATTTTAAACCCTTCTTCAGTACAA
CTACAGTACTGATGCACAAATACAATAATAATAATACATTCAGACATACTCTGAACAATGTAACTTGTTT
TTGTTATACTGTGGTAACATTTATTGAAATGAAATATAACCTTACTTTTCAATCACAATTCCACCAGTAA
TTGTTCCAGAAACATAAGCTAAACCCATTGCAGTTGTACTCCATTCAGCAATTTCTGACTCAACATTTGC
ATTTTCTAGAAAGAAAGTAGAGGATAAAAGAAGAGCCCATAATCCGACAGGGCCC
Features (pLannotate 1.2.2; 21 found; start..end, strand, type, name):
    146..734     -  rep_origin     ori: high-copy-number ColE1/pMB1/pBR322/pUC origin of replication
    905..1765    -  CDS            AmpR: β-lactamase; bla; confers resistance to ampicillin, carbenicillin, and related antibiotics
   1766..1870    -  promoter       AmpR promoter: bla
   1965..2000    +  CDS            rop (fragment): Rop protein, which maintains plasmids at low copy number; rop
   2102..2201    +  misc_feature   bom (fragment): basis of mobility region from pBR322
   2207..2342    -  CDS            lacZα (fragment): LacZα fragment of β-galactosidase; lacZ fragment
   4198..4398    -  CDS            PuroR (fragment): puromycin N-acetyltransferase; pac from Streptomyces alboniger; confers resistance to puromycin
   4399..4449    -  CDS            mEGFP (fragment): monomeric enhanced GFP, optimized with synthetic introns for expression in C. elegans
   4450..4650    -  CDS            PuroR (fragment): puromycin N-acetyltransferase; pac from Streptomyces; confers resistance to puromycin
   4701..4899    -  CDS            PuroR (fragment): puromycin N-acetyltransferase; pac from Streptomyces; confers resistance to puromycin
   5515..5536    -  CDS            lacZα (fragment): LacZα fragment of β-galactosidase; lacZ fragment
   5540..5561    +  protein_bind   attR3 (fragment): mutant version of attR; recombination site for the Gateway® LR reaction LR Clonase™
   5623..5658    -  CDS            rop (fragment): Rop protein, which maintains plasmids at low copy number; rop
   6258..6410    -  CDS            aex-5 (fragment): AEX5_CAEEL - Also known as kpc-3 From Caenorhabditis elegans.
   6926..6946    +  protein_bind   attB2: mutant version of attB; core recombination site for the Gateway® BP reaction BP Clonase™
   6956..7816    -  CDS            sg25: sg25 is a basic (constitutively fluorescent) green fluorescent protein published in 1997, derived from Aequorea victoria.
   7843..7863    -  protein_bind   attB1: mutant version of attB; core recombination site for the Gateway® BP reaction BP Clonase™
   8858..8878    -  protein_bind   attB4: mutant version of attB; core recombination site for the Gateway® BP reaction BP Clonase™
   9273..10115   -  CDS            unc-119: UN119_CAEEL - Experimental evidence at protein level: Swiss-Prot protein existence level 1. Myristoyl-binding protein that acts as a cargo adapter: specifically binds the myristoyl moiety of a subset of N-terminally myristoylated proteins and is required for their localization. Plays a key role in ciliary membrane localization of proteins. Required for the establishment or function of the nervous system. From Caenorhabditis elegans.
  10226..10243   +  misc_feature   P element 5' end (fragment): No description available
  11117..11332   +  CDS            GSLG1_CAEEL (fragment): Experimental evidence at protein level: Swiss-Prot protein existence level 1. From Caenorhabditis elegans.
