[The description below was written by a language model from this plasmid's Addgene catalogue record and pLannotate feature annotations shown in this document.]
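Description:
pBCN27-Pmyo-2::GFP::unc-54_3'UTR is a C. elegans expression plasmid of about 12.4 kb, built on the pBCN27-R4R3 destination backbone and intended for single-copy genomic insertion by MosSCI at the ttTi5605 locus. It is propagated in E. coli through a high-copy ColE1/pUC-type origin and selected with ampicillin via the β-lactamase gene. Two markers work in the worm. One is a puromycin N-acetyltransferase cassette, with the coding sequence taken from pBabePuro and the rpl-28 promoter and let-858 3'UTR taken from pPD129.57. The other is an unc-119 rescue gene. In the feature table the puromycin gene appears as three fragments, one gap being matched to a short piece of an intron-containing worm GFP, which suggests the coding sequence is interrupted by synthetic introns for worm expression. Short hits to C. elegans genes elsewhere in the table may reflect genomic flanking sequence, but the record does not annotate homology arms explicitly.

The payload was assembled by a three-way Gateway reaction into the attR4/attR3 sites, which were destroyed in the process. attB4, attB1 and attB2 scars mark the junctions between the myo-2 promoter, a GFP coding sequence and the unc-54 3'UTR. The promoter and 3'UTR are not themselves annotated, but their positions are consistent with the att sites. The myo-2 promoter is a standard driver of pharyngeal muscle expression, so the GFP should give an easily scored signal.

The depositor recommends the plasmid as a positive control for testing puromycin selection after MosSCI single-copy insertion. They note that the full sequence is theoretical: element order was confirmed by PCR, and the expression pattern in worms is as expected, but the construct was not fully sequence verified.
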