Addgene plasmid #26347: pBCN27-Pmyo-2::GFP::unc-54_3'UTR
Depositing lab: Ben Lehner. Depositing organization: Centre for Genomic Regulation (CRG). Publication: Rapid selection of transgenic C. elegans using antibiotic resistance. Semple JI, Garcia-Verdugo R, Lehner B. Nat Methods. 2010 Sep;7(9):725-7. doi: 10.1038/nmeth.1495. Epub 2010 Aug 22. PubMed 20729840.
Backbone
  Vector backbone: pBCN27-R4R3
  Backbone size w/o insert (bp): 10813
  Vector type: Worm Expression
  Selectable markers: Puromycin ; unc-119
Growth in bacteria
  Bacterial resistance: Ampicillin, 100 μg/mL
  Growth temperature: 37°C
  Growth strain: DH5alpha
  Copy number: Unknown
Gene/Insert
  Gene/Insert name: Pmyo-2::GFP::unc-54_3'UTR
  Species: C. elegans (nematode)
  Cloning method: Restriction Enzyme; 5′ cloning site AttR4 (destroyed during cloning); 3′ cloning site AttR3 (destroyed during cloning)
  Sequencing primers: 5′ n/a
Resource information
  A portion of this plasmid was derived from a plasmid made by: Puromycin resistance gene from pBabePuro (Addgene). rpl-28 promoter and let-858 3'UTR sequences from pPD129.57 vector (Addgene).
Terms and licenses: Academic/Nonprofit Terms; Industry Terms: Not Available to Industry
Depositor comments: The full sequence provided is theoretical sequence based on a three way gateway reaction. The order of the elements has been confirmed by PCR, but not fully sequence verified. Expression pattern in worms is as expected. Use this plasmid as a positive control for testing puromycin selection after single copy insertion by MosSCI at the ttTi5605 locus.
How to cite: pBCN27-Pmyo-2::GFP::unc-54_3'UTR was a gift from Ben Lehner (Addgene plasmid # 26347 ; http://n2t.net/addgene:26347 ; RRID:Addgene_26347)
