>Addgene plasmid #26347 | pBCN27-Pmyo-2::GFP::unc-54_3'UTR | addgene partial sequence | sequence record 32580 | 26347 with GFP-F
GAGGAGACTATACAATGAAGGGTGGGCGCGCCGACCCAGCTTTCTTGTACAAAGTGGCCTAACTAACTAA
CATCGGCCGCTGTCATCAGATCGCCATCTCGCGCCCGTGCCTCTGACTTCTAAGTCCAATTACTCTTCAA
CATCCCTACATGCTCTTTCTCCCTGTGCTCCCACCCCCTATTTTTGTTATTATCAAAAAACTTCTCTTAA
TTTCTTTGTTTTTTAGCTTCTTTTAAGTCACCTCTAACAATGAAATTGTGTAGATTCAAAAATAGAATTA
ATTCGTAATAAAAAGTCGAAAAAAATTGTGCTCCCTCCCCCCATTAATAATAATTCTATCCCAAAATCTA
CACAATGTTCTGTGTACACTTCTTATGTTTTTTACTTCTGATAAATTTTTTTGAAACATCATAGAAAAAA
CCGCACACAAAATACCTTATCATATGTTACGTTTCAGTTTATGACCGCAATTTTTATTTCTTCGCACGTC
TGGGCCTCTCATGACGTCAAATCATGCTCATCGTGAAAAAGTTTTGGAGTATTTTTGGAATTTTTCAATC
AAGTGAAAGTTTATGAAATTAATTTTCCTGCTTTTGCTTTTTGGGGTTTCCCCTATTGTTTGTCAAGATT
TCGAGGACGGCGTTTTTCTTGCTAAAATCACAAGTATTGATGAGCACGATGCAAGAAAGATCGGAAGAAG
GTTTGGGTTTGAGGCTCAGTGGAAGGTGAGTAGAAGTTGATAATTTGAAAGTGGAGTAGTGTCTATGGGG
TTTTTGCCTTAAATGACAGAATACATTCCCAATATACCAAACATAACTGTTTAAAATTAAACATTTTTC
