>Addgene plasmid #26347 | pBCN27-Pmyo-2::GFP::unc-54_3'UTR | addgene partial sequence | sequence record 32581 | 26347 with GFP-R
GAAGTCTTCTCCTTTACTCATGGTGAAGGGGGCGGCCGCGGAGCCTGCTTTTTTGTACAAACTTGGGTCG
AATTCGCCCTTTTTCTGTGTCTGACGATCGAGGGTTAAAATGAAAAGTGGTGGAGAGAAGTCAACCGCTC
GGTGGGATGCGCGAGCCTGGAGATAACTTTGATTTTCGGCGAGCCCTTCTTTTTCCCTGGGTGGGTGGAT
TGGGAGGCGGGGATATCCAATTGTAATTCTAGGTAGCTGAAAAGTGTCTGCACACTGTTCTCTAACCATC
GACGCAGGAAAAGTCTCTTTCTCAAGTGCAAATAGCAAAAATCTTCTTTCTTCCCCCCCATCTTCCGAGC
AAGGCGCCCCCACGGATAGTTGCTCGCTGGCGGTAGGGAGCGAAGAGAGCAGAGAACCTCAACGGGATAG
TGGGGATACGAGAAAAGAAACGGCATTTTAGGTTAACTAAAGATAGTGAAGAAGCCGGCTCAATGCAGAG
AGGCAGACATCCGACGGCAAACAACGAGAGAATTTTATCCAGAACAATGAGTACAGTGTGTGCGCGCAAA
GTGCTCTTCCTGCCATTTTGCTACTCTTATCCACACAACCACTTTAGCGATTACCAACCTATCTTGAGAC
TTATCTTTATTTTCTCTTCTTTTGCCGACGAAACGGGAGAGAGGGGCAAAAAATGAAGAATCGGGGGCAC
TGATTAACACACTTACTTTTTTTTAGGCTGAAGCACACATTGCTGTTCGGGGTGTAAAGTTCAGCAGAAT
TCAAAGCAAAAGACCACCCGCATCGGTAGTCAATATTGATCTGGAAGATTATTAAAAATTGTCAGAGTGA
GCCATATGCATATGAATTT
