>Addgene plasmid #26347 | pBCN27-Pmyo-2::GFP::unc-54_3'UTR | addgene partial sequence | sequence record 32582 | 26347 with Puro-F
GGTGCCCGAAGGACCGCGCACCTGGTGCATGACCCGCAAGCCCGGTGCCTGATGAGCTAGCCGGCCATAC
AAGTAATCCGGATGATCGACGCCAACGTCGTTGAATTTTCAAATTTTAAATACTGAATATTTGTTTTTTT
TCCTATTATTTATTTATTCTCTTTGTGTTTTTTTTCTTGCTTTCTAAAAAATTAATTCAATCCAAATCTA
AACATTTTTTTTTCTCTTTCCGTCTCCCAATTCGTATTCCGCTCCTCTCATCTGAACACAATGTGCAAGT
TTATTTATCTTCTCGCTTTCATTTCATTAGGACGTGGGGGGAATTGGTGGAAGGGGGAAACACACAAAAG
GATGATGGAAATGAAATAAGGACACACAATATGCAACAACATTCAATTCAGAAATATGGAGGAAGGTTTA
AAAGAAAACATAAAAATATATAGAGGAGGAAGGAAAACTAGTGAGTCGTATTATAAGTGCAAGTAAGATC
AGTGTTTGTTTCGATATCAGTCTGTTTCGTAACGGTCTTCTGTATAACTACAAAAAAGAATAAAAAACCG
TATCACAACTGAGAAAAAAGACAAAACTTATTGAACAGTGTTCCTTTCAAAAAATTATTTTGTAAAAAAT
CGAGTTTTTCTCCAAAATAACGCACGCAATCAAAAACAAGAAAACTAACGTGTTCTCCTGGGCGTGGAAC
TCCTTATCAAGATTACCATTATTGTCTGTCAGAATTGATATTTCAATTATTTCATATCTAGACAAACCCG
GGTGTCTTGCATTTATTAGTACTGTGAGTTTACATACAAACGAGGCTTACTCAGATAACATAGAGTCACC
TCTAATTAGCA
